Addgene plasmid #78080: PCK2 gRNA (BRDN0001145460)
Purpose: 3rd generation lentiviral gRNA plasmid targeting human PCK2
Depositing lab: John Doench & David Root. Depositing organization: Broad Institute. Publication: Optimized sgRNA design to maximize activity and minimize off-target effects of CRISPR-Cas9. Doench JG, Fusi N, Sullender M, Hegde M, Vaimberg EW, Donovan KF, Smith I, Tothova Z, Wilen C, Orchard R, Virgin HW, Listgarten J, Root DE. Nat Biotechnol. 2016 Jan 18. doi: 10.1038/nbt.3437. PubMed 26780180.
Backbone
  Vector backbone: lentiGuide-Puro
  Backbone manufacturer: Zhang Lab (Addgene plasmid # 52963)
  Vector type: Mammalian Expression, Lentiviral, CRISPR
  Selectable markers: Puromycin
Growth in bacteria
  Bacterial resistance: Ampicillin, 100 μg/mL
  Growth temperature: 37°C
  Growth strain: DH5alpha
  Copy number: High Copy
Gene/Insert
  Gene/Insert name: PCK2 (alt names: PCK2; NM_001018073.2)
  gRNA/shRNA sequence: TGCGTATTATGACCCGACTG
  Species: H. sapiens (human)
  Entrez Gene: PCK2 (a.k.a. PEPCK, PEPCK-M, PEPCK2)
  Promoter: hU6
  Cloning method: Unknown
  Sequencing primers: 5′ U6-F; 3′ pS2-R
Terms and licenses: Academic/Nonprofit Terms; Industry Terms: Not Available to Industry
Depositor comments: The gRNA was designed to target the following Genbank reference sequence(s): NM_001018073.2,NM_001291556.1,NM_004563.3. Note that this plasmid does NOT contain Cas9. It should be used in conjunction with lentiCas9-Blast (Addgene #52962) or otherwise with cell lines already expressing Cas9. Browse the full kinome gRNA library at http://www.addgene.org/pooled-library/broadgpp-human-kinome/ or visit http://www.broadinstitute.org/rnai/public/ for detailed protocols and information.
How to cite: PCK2 gRNA (BRDN0001145460) was a gift from John Doench & David Root (Addgene plasmid # 78080 ; http://n2t.net/addgene:78080 ; RRID:Addgene_78080)
