[The description below was written by a language model from this plasmid's Addgene catalogue record and pLannotate feature annotations shown in this document.]
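Description:
PCK2 gRNA (BRDN0001145460) is a third-generation lentiviral single-guide RNA plasmid built on the lentiGuide-Puro backbone and designed to target human PCK2 (also called PEPCK-M or PEPCK2). In bacteria it is maintained as a high-copy plasmid through a ColE1/pUC-type origin and selected with ampicillin via the β-lactamase gene. An f1 origin, an SV40 origin and residual lac and T7/T3 promoter elements are also annotated in the backbone.

The viral portion is arranged as a self-inactivating HIV-1 transfer vector. An RSV promoter drives a truncated 5' LTR, followed by the Ψ packaging signal with a gag fragment, the Rev response element for Rev-dependent export of the genomic RNA, a cPPT/CTS element, and a ΔU3 3' LTR with an SV40 polyadenylation signal downstream. Between the LTRs sit two expression units. A human U6 RNA polymerase III promoter transcribes the PCK2-specific spacer fused to the Streptococcus pyogenes Cas9 guide RNA scaffold. An EF-1α core promoter with its intron A then drives puromycin N-acetyltransferase, with a WPRE to enhance transcript expression, allowing puromycin selection of transduced mammalian cells.

The plasmid carries no Cas9, so it is meant to be used together with a separate Cas9 lentiviral vector or in cells that already express Cas9, where the guide directs cleavage of PCK2 for gene knockout. According to the depositor, the guide was designed against several PCK2 reference transcripts and is part of a human kinome gRNA library associated with work on optimized sgRNA design. The cloning method is not recorded.
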