Features (pLannotate 1.2.2; 29 found; start..end, strand, type, name):
     14..80      +  CDS            small t antigen (fragment): SV40 (simian virus 40) small t antigen
    106..317     +  promoter       EF-1α core promoter: core promoter for human elongation factor EF-1α
    318..1256    +  intron         EF-1α intron A: intron upstream of the start codon of human EF-1α
   1278..1877    +  CDS            PuroR (fragment): puromycin N-acetyltransferase; pac from Streptomyces; confers resistance to puromycin
   1893..2481    +  misc_feature   WPRE: woodchuck hepatitis virus posttranscriptional regulatory element
   2532..2551    +  misc_feature   cPPT/CTS (fragment): central polypurine tract and central termination sequence of HIV-1
   2553..2786    +  LTR            3' LTR (ΔU3): self-inactivating 3' long terminal repeat (LTR) from HIV-1
   2864..2985    +  polyA_signal   SV40 poly(A) signal: SV40 polyadenylation signal
   3025..3160    +  rep_origin     SV40 ori: SV40 origin of replication
   3181..3199    -  promoter       T7 promoter: promoter for bacteriophage T7 RNA polymerase
   3207..3362    +  CDS            lacZα (fragment): LacZα fragment of β-galactosidase; lacZ fragment
   3367..3795    +  rep_origin     f1 ori (sequence partly withheld): f1 bacteriophage origin of replication; arrow indicates direction of (+) strand synthesis
   3848..3952    +  promoter       AmpR promoter: bla
   3953..4813    +  CDS            AmpR: β-lactamase; bla; confers resistance to ampicillin, carbenicillin, and related antibiotics
   4984..5572    +  rep_origin     ori: high-copy-number ColE1/pMB1/pBR322/pUC origin of replication
   5755..5847    +  CDS            lacI (fragment): lac repressor; lacI; The lac repressor binds to the lac operator to inhibit transcription in E. coli. This inhibition can be relieved by adding lactose or isopropyl-β-D-thiogalactopyranoside (IPTG).
   5860..5881    +  protein_bind   CAP binding site: CAP binding activates transcription in the presence of cAMP. E. coli catabolite activator protein
   5896..5926    +  promoter       lac promoter: promoter for the E. coli lac operon
   5934..5950    +  protein_bind   lac operator: The lac repressor binds to the lac operator to inhibit transcription in E. coli. This inhibition can be relieved by adding lactose or isopropyl-β-D-thiogalactopyranoside (IPTG). lac repressor encoded by lacI
   5995..6013    +  promoter       T3 promoter: promoter for bacteriophage T3 RNA polymerase
   6041..6267    +  promoter       RSV promoter: Rous sarcoma virus enhancer/promoter
   6268..6448    +  LTR            5' LTR (truncated): truncated 5' long terminal repeat (LTR) from HIV-1
   6495..6620    +  misc_feature   HIV-1 Ψ: packaging signal of human immunodeficiency virus type 1
   6604..6967    +  CDS            HIV-1 gag (fragment): gag protein from human immunodeficiency virus 1; gag
   7113..7346    +  misc_feature   RRE: The Rev response element (RRE) of HIV-1 allows for Rev-dependent mRNA export from the nucleus to the cytoplasm.
   7723..7749    +  CDS            Rev (fragment): human immunodeficiency virus 1 (HIV-1) Rev protein; rev; enhances nuclear export of unspliced and incompletely spliced viral mRNAs
   7753..7993    +  promoter       U6 promoter: RNA polymerase III promoter for human U6 snRNA
   8023..8098    +  misc_RNA       gRNA scaffold: guide RNA scaffold for the Streptococcus pyogenes CRISPR/Cas9 system
   8154..8271    +  misc_feature   cPPT/CTS: central polypurine tract and central termination sequence of HIV-1
>Addgene plasmid #78080 | PCK2 gRNA (BRDN0001145460) | addgene full sequence | sequence record 188946 | Addgene Assembled Sequence
CCCGGGTGCAAAGATGGATAAAGTTTTAAACAGAGAGGAATCTTTGCAGCTAATGGACCTTCTAGGTCTT
GAAAGGAGTGGGAATTGGCTCCGGTGCCCGTCAGTGGGCAGAGCGCACATCGCCCACAGTCCCCGAGAAG
TTGGGGGGAGGGGTCGGCAATTGATCCGGTGCCTAGAGAAGGTGGCGCGGGGTAAACTGGGAAAGTGATG
TCGTGTACTGGCTCCGCCTTTTTCCCGAGGGTGGGGGAGAACCGTATATAAGTGCAGTAGTCGCCGTGAA
CGTTCTTTTTCGCAACGGGTTTGCCGCCAGAACACAGGTAAGTGCCGTGTGTGGTTCCCGCGGGCCTGGC
CTCTTTACGGGTTATGGCCCTTGCGTGCCTTGAATTACTTCCACCTGGCTGCAGTACGTGATTCTTGATC
CCGAGCTTCGGGTTGGAAGTGGGTGGGAGAGTTCGAGGCCTTGCGCTTAAGGAGCCCCTTCGCCTCGTGC
TTGAGTTGAGGCCTGGCCTGGGCGCTGGGGCCGCCGCGTGCGAATCTGGTGGCACCTTCGCGCCTGTCTC
GCTGCTTTCGATAAGTCTCTAGCCATTTAAAATTTTTGATGACCTGCTGCGACGCTTTTTTTCTGGCAAG
ATAGTCTTGTAAATGCGGGCCAAGATCTGCACACTGGTATTTCGGTTTTTGGGGCCGCGGGCGGCGACGG
GGCCCGTGCGTCCCAGCGCACATGTTCGGCGAGGCGGGGCCTGCGAGCGCGGCCACCGAGAATCGGACGG
GGGTAGTCTCAAGCTGGCCGGCCTGCTCTGGTGCCTGGCCTCGCGCCGCCGTGTATCGCCCCGCCCTGGG
CGGCAAGGCTGGCCCGGTCGGCACCAGTTGCGTGAGCGGAAAGATGGCCGCTTCCCGGCCCTGCTGCAGG
GAGCTCAAAATGGAGGACGCGGCGCTCGGGAGAGCGGGCGGGTGAGTCACCCACACAAAGGAAAAGGGCC
TTTCCGTCCTCAGCCGTCGCTTCATGTGACTCCACGGAGTACCGGGCGCCGTCCAGGCACCTCGATTAGT
TCTCGAGCTTTTGGAGTACGTCGTCTTTAGGTTGGGGGGAGGGGTTTTATGCGATGGAGTTTCCCCACAC
TGAGTGGGTGGAGACTGAAGTTAGGCCAGCTTGGCACTTGATGTAATTCTCCTTGGAATTTGCCCTTTTT
GAGTTTGGATCTTGGTTCATTCTCAAGCCTCAGACAGTGGTTCAAAGTTTTTTTCTTCCATTTCAGGTGT
CGTGACGTACGGCCACCATGACCGAGTACAAGCCCACGGTGCGCCTCGCCACCCGCGACGACGTCCCCAG
GGCCGTACGCACCCTCGCCGCCGCGTTCGCCGACTACCCCGCCACGCGCCACACCGTCGATCCGGACCGC
CACATCGAGCGGGTCACCGAGCTGCAAGAACTCTTCCTCACGCGCGTCGGGCTCGACATCGGCAAGGTGT
GGGTCGCGGACGACGGCGCCGCCGTGGCGGTCTGGACCACGCCGGAGAGCGTCGAAGCGGGGGCGGTGTT
CGCCGAGATCGGCCCGCGCATGGCCGAGTTGAGCGGTTCCCGGCTGGCCGCGCAGCAACAGATGGAAGGC
CTCCTGGCGCCGCACCGGCCCAAGGAGCCCGCGTGGTTCCTGGCCACCGTCGGAGTCTCGCCCGACCACC
AGGGCAAGGGTCTGGGCAGCGCCGTCGTGCTCCCCGGAGTGGAGGCGGCCGAGCGCGCCGGGGTGCCCGC
CTTCCTGGAGACCTCCGCGCCCCGCAACCTCCCCTTCTACGAGCGGCTCGGCTTCACCGTCACCGCCGAC
GTCGAGGTGCCCGAAGGACCGCGCACCTGGTGCATGACCCGCAAGCCCGGTGCCTGAACGCGTTAAGTCG
ACAATCAACCTCTGGATTACAAAATTTGTGAAAGATTGACTGGTATTCTTAACTATGTTGCTCCTTTTAC
GCTATGTGGATACGCTGCTTTAATGCCTTTGTATCATGCTATTGCTTCCCGTATGGCTTTCATTTTCTCC
TCCTTGTATAAATCCTGGTTGCTGTCTCTTTATGAGGAGTTGTGGCCCGTTGTCAGGCAACGTGGCGTGG
TGTGCACTGTGTTTGCTGACGCAACCCCCACTGGTTGGGGCATTGCCACCACCTGTCAGCTCCTTTCCGG
GACTTTCGCTTTCCCCCTCCCTATTGCCACGGCGGAACTCATCGCCGCCTGCCTTGCCCGCTGCTGGACA
GGGGCTCGGCTGTTGGGCACTGACAATTCCGTGGTGTTGTCGGGGAAATCATCGTCCTTTCCTTGGCTGC
TCGCCTGTGTTGCCACCTGGATTCTGCGCGGGACGTCCTTCTGCTACGTCCCTTCGGCCCTCAATCCAGC
GGACCTTCCTTCCCGCGGCCTGCTGCCGGCTCTGCGGCCTCTTCCGCGTCTTCGCCTTCGCCCTCAGACG
AGTCGGATCTCCCTTTGGGCCGCCTCCCCGCGTCGACTTTAAGACCAATGACTTACAAGGCAGCTGTAGA
TCTTAGCCACTTTTTAAAAGAAAAGGGGGGACTGGAAGGGCTAATTCACTCCCAACGAAGACAAGATCTG
CTTTTTGCTTGTACTGGGTCTCTCTGGTTAGACCAGATCTGAGCCTGGGAGCTCTCTGGCTAACTAGGGA
ACCCACTGCTTAAGCCTCAATAAAGCTTGCCTTGAGTGCTTCAAGTAGTGTGTGCCCGTCTGTTGTGTGA
CTCTGGTAACTAGAGATCCCTCAGACCCTTTTAGTCAGTGTGGAAAATCTCTAGCAGTACGTATAGTAGT
TCATGTCATCTTATTATTCAGTATTTATAACTTGCAAAGAAATGAATATCAGAGAGTGAGAGGAACTTGT
TTATTGCAGCTTATAATGGTTACAAATAAAGCAATAGCATCACAAATTTCACAAATAAAGCATTTTTTTC
ACTGCATTCTAGTTGTGGTTTGTCCAAACTCATCAATGTATCTTATCATGTCTGGCTCTAGCTATCCCGC
CCCTAACTCCGCCCATCCCGCCCCTAACTCCGCCCAGTTCCGCCCATTCTCCGCCCCATGGCTGACTAAT
TTTTTTTATTTATGCAGAGGCCGAGGCCGCCTCGGCCTCTGAGCTATTCCAGAAGTAGTGAGGAGGCTTT
TTTGGAGGCCTAGGGACGTACCCAATTCGCCCTATAGTGAGTCGTATTACGCGCGCTCACTGGCCGTCGT
TTTACAACGTCGTGACTGGGAAAACCCTGGCGTTACCCAACTTAATCGCCTTGCAGCACATCCCCCTTTC
GCCAGCTGGCGTAATAGCGAAGAGGCCCGCACCGATCGCCCTTCCCAACAGTTGCGCAGCCTGAATGGCG
AATGGG
[124 nt withheld, positions 3367-3490]
C
[91 nt withheld, positions 3492-3582]
A
[49 nt withheld, positions 3584-3632]
CCTTTGACGTTGGAGTCCACGTTCTTT
[37 nt withheld, positions 3660-3696]
ACCCTATCTCGGTCTATTCTTTTGATTTATAAGGGATTTTGCCGATTTCGGCCTATTGGTTAAAAAATGA
GCTGATTTAACAAAAATTTAACGCGAATTTTAACAAAATATTAACGCTTACAATTTAGGTGGCACTTTTC
GGGGAAATGTGCGCGGAACCCCTATTTGTTTATTTTTCTAAATACATTCAAATATGTATCCGCTCATGAG
ACAATAACCCTGATAAATGCTTCAATAATATTGAAAAAGGAAGAGTATGAGTATTCAACATTTCCGTGTC
GCCCTTATTCCCTTTTTTGCGGCATTTTGCCTTCCTGTTTTTGCTCACCCAGAAACGCTGGTGAAAGTAA
AAGATGCTGAAGATCAGTTGGGTGCACGAGTGGGTTACATCGAACTGGATCTCAACAGCGGTAAGATCCT
TGAGAGTTTTCGCCCCGAAGAACGTTTTCCAATGATGAGCACTTTTAAAGTTCTGCTATGTGGCGCGGTA
TTATCCCGTATTGACGCCGGGCAAGAGCAACTCGGTCGCCGCATACACTATTCTCAGAATGACTTGGTTG
AGTACTCACCAGTCACAGAAAAGCATCTTACGGATGGCATGACAGTAAGAGAATTATGCAGTGCTGCCAT
AACCATGAGTGATAACACTGCGGCCAACTTACTTCTGACAACGATCGGAGGACCGAAGGAGCTAACCGCT
TTTTTGCACAACATGGGGGATCATGTAACTCGCCTTGATCGTTGGGAACCGGAGCTGAATGAAGCCATAC
CAAACGACGAGCGTGACACCACGATGCCTGTAGCAATGGCAACAACGTTGCGCAAACTATTAACTGGCGA
ACTACTTACTCTAGCTTCCCGGCAACAATTAATAGACTGGATGGAGGCGGATAAAGTTGCAGGACCACTT
CTGCGCTCGGCCCTTCCGGCTGGCTGGTTTATTGCTGATAAATCTGGAGCCGGTGAGCGTGGGTCTCGCG
GTATCATTGCAGCACTGGGGCCAGATGGTAAGCCCTCCCGTATCGTAGTTATCTACACGACGGGGAGTCA
GGCAACTATGGATGAACGAAATAGACAGATCGCTGAGATAGGTGCCTCACTGATTAAGCATTGGTAACTG
TCAGACCAAGTTTACTCATATATACTTTAGATTGATTTAAAACTTCATTTTTAATTTAAAAGGATCTAGG
TGAAGATCCTTTTTGATAATCTCATGACCAAAATCCCTTAACGTGAGTTTTCGTTCCACTGAGCGTCAGA
CCCCGTAGAAAAGATCAAAGGATCTTCTTGAGATCCTTTTTTTCTGCGCGTAATCTGCTGCTTGCAAACA
AAAAAACCACCGCTACCAGCGGTGGTTTGTTTGCCGGATCAAGAGCTACCAACTCTTTTTCCGAAGGTAA
CTGGCTTCAGCAGAGCGCAGATACCAAATACTGTTCTTCTAGTGTAGCCGTAGTTAGGCCACCACTTCAA
GAACTCTGTAGCACCGCCTACATACCTCGCTCTGCTAATCCTGTTACCAGTGGCTGCTGCCAGTGGCGAT
AAGTCGTGTCTTACCGGGTTGGACTCAAGACGATAGTTACCGGATAAGGCGCAGCGGTCGGGCTGAACGG
GGGGTTCGTGCACACAGCCCAGCTTGGAGCGAACGACCTACACCGAACTGAGATACCTACAGCGTGAGCT
ATGAGAAAGCGCCACGCTTCCCGAAGGGAGAAAGGCGGACAGGTATCCGGTAAGCGGCAGGGTCGGAACA
GGAGAGCGCACGAGGGAGCTTCCAGGGGGAAACGCCTGGTATCTTTATAGTCCTGTCGGGTTTCGCCACC
TCTGACTTGAGCGTCGATTTTTGTGATGCTCGTCAGGGGGGCGGAGCCTATGGAAAAACGCCAGCAACGC
GGCCTTTTTACGGTTCCTGGCCTTTTGCTGGCCTTTTGCTCACATGTTCTTTCCTGCGTTATCCCCTGAT
TCTGTGGATAACCGTATTACCGCCTTTGAGTGAGCTGATACCGCTCGCCGCAGCCGAACGACCGAGCGCA
GCGAGTCAGTGAGCGAGGAAGCGGAAGAGCGCCCAATACGCAAACCGCCTCTCCCCGCGCGTTGGCCGAT
TCATTAATGCAGCTGGCACGACAGGTTTCCCGACTGGAAAGCGGGCAGTGAGCGCAACGCAATTAATGTG
AGTTAGCTCACTCATTAGGCACCCCAGGCTTTACACTTTATGCTTCCGGCTCGTATGTTGTGTGGAATTG
TGAGCGGATAACAATTTCACACAGGAAACAGCTATGACCATGATTACGCCAAGCGCGCAATTAACCCTCA
CTAAAGGGAACAAAAGCTGGAGCTGCAAGCTTAATGTAGTCTTATGCAATACTCTTGTAGTCTTGCAACA
TGGTAACGATGAGTTAGCAACATGCCTTACAAGGAGAGAAAAAGCACCGTGCATGCCGATTGGTGGAAGT
AAGGTGGTACGATCGTGCCTTATTAGGAAGGCAACAGACGGGTCTGACATGGATTGGACGAACCACTGAA
TTGCCGCATTGCAGAGATATTGTATTTAAGTGCCTAGCTCGATACATAAACGGGTCTCTCTGGTTAGACC
AGATCTGAGCCTGGGAGCTCTCTGGCTAACTAGGGAACCCACTGCTTAAGCCTCAATAAAGCTTGCCTTG
AGTGCTTCAAGTAGTGTGTGCCCGTCTGTTGTGTGACTCTGGTAACTAGAGATCCCTCAGACCCTTTTAG
TCAGTGTGGAAAATCTCTAGCAGTGGCGCCCGAACAGGGACTTGAAAGCGAAAGGGAAACCAGAGGAGCT
CTCTCGACGCAGGACTCGGCTTGCTGAAGCGCGCACGGCAAGAGGCGAGGGGCGGCGACTGGTGAGTACG
CCAAAAATTTTGACTAGCGGAGGCTAGAAGGAGAGAGATGGGTGCGAGAGCGTCAGTATTAAGCGGGGGA
GAATTAGATCGCGATGGGAAAAAATTCGGTTAAGGCCAGGGGGAAAGAAAAAATATAAATTAAAACATAT
AGTATGGGCAAGCAGGGAGCTAGAACGATTCGCAGTTAATCCTGGCCTGTTAGAAACATCAGAAGGCTGT
AGACAAATACTGGGACAGCTACAACCATCCCTTCAGACAGGATCAGAAGAACTTAGATCATTATATAATA
CAGTAGCAACCCTCTATTGTGTGCATCAAAGGATAGAGATAAAAGACACCAAGGAAGCTTTAGACAAGAT
AGAGGAAGAGCAAAACAAAAGTAAGACCACCGCACAGCAAGCGGCCGCTGATCTTCAGACCTGGAGGAGG
AGATATGAGGGACAATTGGAGAAGTGAATTATATAAATATAAAGTAGTAAAAATTGAACCATTAGGAGTA
GCACCCACCAAGGCAAAGAGAAGAGTGGTGCAGAGAGAAAAAAGAGCAGTGGGAATAGGAGCTTTGTTCC
TTGGGTTCTTGGGAGCAGCAGGAAGCACTATGGGCGCAGCGTCAATGACGCTGACGGTACAGGCCAGACA
ATTATTGTCTGGTATAGTGCAGCAGCAGAACAATTTGCTGAGGGCTATTGAGGCGCAACAGCATCTGTTG
CAACTCACAGTCTGGGGCATCAAGCAGCTCCAGGCAAGAATCCTGGCTGTGGAAAGATACCTAAAGGATC
AACAGCTCCTGGGGATTTGGGGTTGCTCTGGAAAACTCATTTGCACCACTGCTGTGCCTTGGAATGCTAG
TTGGAGTAATAAATCTCTGGAACAGATTTGGAATCACACGACCTGGATGGAGTGGGACAGAGAAATTAAC
AATTACACAAGCTTAATACACTCCTTAATTGAAGAATCGCAAAACCAGCAAGAAAAGAATGAACAAGAAT
TATTGGAATTAGATAAATGGGCAAGTTTGTGGAATTGGTTTAACATAACAAATTGGCTGTGGTATATAAA
ATTATTCATAATGATAGTAGGAGGCTTGGTAGGTTTAAGAATAGTTTTTGCTGTACTTTCTATAGTGAAT
AGAGTTAGGCAGGGATATTCACCATTATCGTTTCAGACCCACCTCCCAACCCCGAGGGGACCCAGAGAGG
GCCTATTTCCCATGATTCCTTCATATTTGCATATACGATACAAGGCTGTTAGAGAGATAATTAGAATTAA
TTTGACTGTAAACACAAAGATATTAGTACAAAATACGTGACGTAGAAAGTAATAATTTCTTGGGTAGTTT
GCAGTTTTAAAATTATGTTTTAAAATGGACTATCATATGCTTACCGTAACTTGAAAGTATTTCGATTTCT
TGGCTTTATATATCTTGTGGAAAGGACGAAACACCGTGCGTATTATGACCCGACTGGTTTTAGAGCTAGA
AATAGCAAGTTAAAATAAGGCTAGTCCGTTATCAACTTGAAAAAGTGGCACCGAGTCGGTGCTTTTTTAA
GCTTGGCGTAACTAGATCTTGAGACAAATGGCAGTATTCATCCACAATTTTAAAAGAAAAGGGGGGATTG
GGGGGTACAGTGCAGGGGAAAGAATAGTAGACATAATAGCAACAGACATACAAACTAAAGAATTACAAAA
ACAAATTACAAAAATTCAAAATTTTCGGGTTTATTACAGGGACAGCAGAGATCCACTTTGGCGCCGGCTC
GAGGGGG
