>Addgene plasmid #78080 | PCK2 gRNA (BRDN0001145460) | depositor partial sequence | sequence record 145539 | Target Sequence
TGCGTATTATGACCCGACTG
