>Addgene plasmid #78080 | PCK2 gRNA (BRDN0001145460) | addgene partial sequence | sequence record 188945 | hU6-F
TAGAAAGTAATAATTTCTTGGGTAGTTTGCAGTTTTAAAATTATGTTTTAAAATGGACTATCATATGCTT
ACCGTAACTTGAAAGTATTTCGATTTCTTGGCTTTATATATCTTGTGGAAAGGACGAAACACCGTGCGTA
TTATGACCCGACTGGTTTTAGAGCTAGAAATAGCAAGTTAAAATAAGGCTAGTCCGTTATCAACTTGAAA
AAGTGGCACCGAGTCGGTGCTTTTTTAAGCTTGGCGTAACTAGATCTTGAGACAAATGGCAGTATTCATC
CACAATTTTAAAAGAAAAGGGGGGATTGGGGGGTACAGTGCAGGGGAAAGAATAGTAGACATAATAGCAA
CAGACATACAAACTAAAGAATTACAAAAACAAATTACAAAAATTCAAAATTTTCGGGTTTATTACAGGGA
CAGCAGAGATCCACTTTGGCGCCGGCTCGAGGGGGCCCGGGTGCAAAGATGGATAAAGTTTTAAACAGAG
AGGAATCTTTGCAGCTAATGGACCTTCTAGGTCTTGAAAGGAGTGGGAATTGGCTCCGGTGCCCGTCAGT
GGGCAGAGCG
